>Addgene plasmid #148855 | pSpCas9(BB)-2A-Puro-V2.0-sgHsAGO3_AH | addgene full sequence | sequence record 401013 | Addgene Partial NGS Result
GAGGGCCTATTTCCCATGATTCCTTCATATTTGCATATACGATACAAGGCTGTTAGAGAGATAATTGGAA
TTAATTTGACTGTAAACACAAAGATATTAGTACAAAATACGTGACGTAGAAAGTAATAATTTCTTGGGTA
GTTTGCAGTTTTAAAATTATGTTTTAAAATGGACTATCATATGCTTACCGTAACTTGAAAGTATTTCGAT
TTCTTGGCTTTATATATCTTGTGGAAAGGACGAAACACCGACCCGATGAGAATCAGTCAGGTTTTAGAGC
TAGAAATAGCAAGTTAAAATAAGGCTAGTCCGTTATCAACTTGAAAAAGTGGCACCGAGTCGGTGCTTTT
TTGTTTTAGAGCTAGAAATAGCAAGTTAAAATAAGGCTAGTCCGTTTTTAGCGCGTGCGCCAATTCTGCA
GACAAATGGCTCTAGAGGTACCCGTTACATAACTTACGGTAAATGGCCCGCCTGGCTGACCGCCCAACGA
CCCCCGCCCATTGACGTCAATAGTAACGCCAATAGGGACTTTCCATTGACGTCAATGGGTGGAGTATTTA
CGGTAAACTGCCCACTTGGCAGTACATCAAGTGTATCATATGCCAAGTACGCCCCCTATTGACGTCAATG
ACGGTAAATGGCCCGCCTGGCATTGTGCCCAGTACATGACCTTATGGGACTTTCCTACTTGGCAGTACAT
CTACGTATTAGTCATCGCTATTACCATGGTCGAGGTGAGCCCCACGTTCTGCTTCACTCTCCCCATCTCC
CCCCCCTCCCCACCCCCAATTTTGTATTTATTTATTTTTTAATTATTTTGTGCAGCGATGGGGGCGGGGG
GGGGGGGGGGGCGCGCGCCRGGSGGGGGGGGGGGGGGGGGGGGGGGGGGSGGGGSGRGGSGGRGAGGKGC
GGCGGCAGCCAATCAGAGCGGCGCGCTCCGAAAGTTTCCTTTTATGGCGAGGCGGCGGCGGCGGCGGCCC
TATAAAAAGCGAAGCGCGCGGCGGGCGGGAGTCGCTGCGCGCTGCCTTCGCCCCGTGCCCCGCTCCGCCG
CCGCCTCGCGCCGCCCGCCCCGGCTCTGACTGACCGCGTTACTCCCACAGGTGAGCGGGCGGGACGGCCC
TTCTCCTCCGGGCTGTAATTAGCTGAGCAAGAGGTAAGGGTTTAAGGGATGGTTGGTTGGTGGGGTATTA
ATGTTTAATTACCTGGAGCACCTGCCTGAAATCACTTTTTTTCAGGTTGGACCGGTGCCACCATGGACTA
TAAGGACCACGACGGAGACTACAAGGATCATGATATTGATTACAAAGACGATGACGATAAGATGGCCCCA
AAGAAGAAGCGGAAGGTCGGTATCCACGGAGTCCCAGCAGCCGACAAGAAGTACAGCATCGGCCTGGACA
TCGGCACCAACTCTGTGGGCTGGGCCGTGATCACCGACGAGTACAAGGTGCCCAGCAAGAAATTCAAGGT
GCTGGGCAACACCGACCGGCACAGCATCAAGAAGAACCTGATCGGAGCCCTGCTGTTCGACAGCGGCGAA
ACAGCCGAGGCCACCCGGCTGAAGAGAACCGCCAGAAGAAGATACACCAGACGGAAGAACCGGATCTGCT
ATCTGCAAGAGATCTTCAGCAACGAGATGGCCAAGGTGGACGACAGCTTCTTCCACAGACTGGAAGAGTC
CTTCCTGGTGGAAGAGGATAAGAAGCACGAGCGGCACCCCATCTTCGGCAACATCGTGGACGAGGTGGCC
TACCACGAGAAGTACCCCACCATCTACCACCTGAGAAAGAAACTGGTGGACAGCACCGACAAGGCCGACC
TGCGGCTGATCTATCTGGCCCTGGCCCACATGATCAAGTTCCGGGGCCACTTCCTGATCGAGGGCGACCT
GAACCCCGACAACAGCGACGTGGACAAGCTGTTCATCCAGCTGGTGCAGACCTACAACCAGCTGTTCGAG
GAAAACCCCATCAACGCCAGCGGCGTGGACGCCAAGGCCATCCTGTCTGCCAGACTGAGCAAGAGCAGAC
GGCTGGAAAATCTGATCGCCCAGCTGCCCGGCGAGAAGAAGAATGGCCTGTTCGGAAACCTGATTGCCCT
GAGCCTGGGCCTGACCCCCAACTTCAAGAGCAACTTCGACCTGGCCGAGGATGCCAAACTGCAGCTGAGC
AAGGACACCTACGACGACGACCTGGACAACCTGCTGGCCCAGATCGGCGACCAGTACGCCGACCTGTTTC
TGGCCGCCAAGAACCTGTCCGACGCCATCCTGCTGAGCGACATCCTGAGAGTGAACACCGAGATCACCAA
GGCCCCCCTGAGCGCCTCTATGATCAAGAGATACGACGAGCACCACCAGGACCTGACCCTGCTGAAAGCT
CTCGTGCGGCAGCAGCTGCCTGAGAAGTACAAAGAGATTTTCTTCGACCAGAGCAAGAACGGCTACGCCG
GCTACATTGACGGCGGAGCCAGCCAGGAAGAGTTCTACAAGTTCATCAAGCCCATCCTGGAAAAGATGGA
CGGCACCGAGGAACTGCTCGTGAAGCTGAACAGAGAGGACCTGCTGCGGAAGCAGCGGACCTTCGACAAC
GGCAGCATCCCCCACCAGATCCACCTGGGAGAGCTGCACGCCATTCTGCGGCGGCAGGAAGATTTTTACC
CATTCCTGAAGGACAACCGGGAAAAGATCGAGAAGATCCTGACCTTCCGCATCCCCTACTACGTGGGCCC
TCTGGCCAGGGGAAACAGCAGATTCGCCTGGATGACCAGAAAGAGCGAGGAAACCATCACCCCCTGGAAC
TTCGAGGAAGTGGTGGACAAGGGCGCTTCCGCCCAGAGCTTCATCGAGCGGATGACCAACTTCGATAAGA
ACCTGCCCAACGAGAAGGTGCTGCCCAAGCACAGCCTGCTGTACGAGTACTTCACCGTGTATAACGAGCT
GACCAAAGTGAAATACGTGACCGAGGGAATGAGAAAGCCCGCCTTCCTGAGCGGCGAGCAGAAAAAGGCC
ATCGTGGACCTGCTGTTCAAGACCAACCGGAAAGTGACCGTGAAGCAGCTGAAAGAGGACTACTTCAAGA
AAATCGAGTGCTTCGACTCCGTGGAAATCTCCGGCGTGGAAGATCGGTTCAACGCCTCCCTGGGCACATA
CCACGATCTGCTGAAAATTATCAAGGACAAGGACTTCCTGGACAATGAGGAAAACGAGGACATTCTGGAA
GATATCGTGCTGACCCTGACACTGTTTGAGGACAGAGAGATGATCGAGGAACGGCTGAAAACCTATGCCC
ACCTGTTCGACGACAAAGTGATGAAGCAGCTGAAGCGGCGGAGATACACCGGCTGGGGCAGGCTGAGCCG
GAAGCTGATCAACGGCATCCGGGACAAGCAGTCCGGCAAGACAATCCTGGATTTCCTGAAGTCCGACGGC
TTCGCCAACAGAAACTTCATGCAGCTGATCCACGACGACAGCCTGACCTTTAAAGAGGACATCCAGAAAG
CCCAGGTGTCCGGCCAGGGCGATAGCCTGCACGAGCACATTGCCAATCTGGCCGGCAGCCCCGCCATTAA
GAAGGGCATCCTGCAGACAGTGAAGGTGGTGGACGAGCTCGTGAAAGTGATGGGCCGGCACAAGCCCGAG
AACATCGTGATCGAAATGGCCAGAGAGAACCAGACCACCCAGAAGGGACAGAAGAACAGCCGCGAGAGAA
TGAAGCGGATCGAAGAGGGCATCAAAGAGCTGGGCAGCCAGATCCTGAAAGAACACCCCGTGGAAAACAC
CCAGCTGCAGAACGAGAAGCTGTACCTGTACTACCTGCAGAATGGGCGGGATATGTACGTGGACCAGGAA
CTGGACATCAACCGGCTGTCCGACTACGATGTGGACCATATCGTGCCTCAGAGCTTTCTGAAGGACGACT
CCATCGACAACAAGGTGCTGACCAGAAGCGACAAGAACCGGGGCAAGAGCGACAACGTGCCCTCCGAAGA
GGTCGTGAAGAAGATGAAGAACTACTGGCGGCAGCTGCTGAACGCCAAGCTGATTACCCAGAGAAAGTTC
GACAATCTGACCAAGGCCGAGAGAGGCGGCCTGAGCGAACTGGATAAGGCCGGCTTCATCAAGAGACAGC
TGGTGGAAACCCGGCAGATCACAAAGCACGTGGCACAGATCCTGGACTCCCGGATGAACACTAAGTACGA
CGAGAATGACAAGCTGATCCGGGAAGTGAAAGTGATCACCCTGAAGTCCAAGCTGGTGTCCGATTTCCGG
AAGGATTTCCAGTTTTACAAAGTGCGCGAGATCAACAACTACCACCACGCCCACGACGCCTACCTGAACG
CCGTCGTGGGAACCGCCCTGATCAAAAAGTACCCTAAGCTGGAAAGCGAGTTCGTGTACGGCGACTACAA
GGTGTACGACGTGCGGAAGATGATCGCCAAGAGCGAGCAGGAAATCGGCAAGGCTACCGCCAAGTACTTC
TTCTACAGCAACATCATGAACTTTTTCAAGACCGAGATTACCCTGGCCAACGGCGAGATCCGGAAGCGGC
CTCTGATCGAGACAAACGGCGAAACCGGGGAGATCGTGTGGGATAAGGGCCGGGATTTTGCCACCGTGCG
GAAAGTGCTGAGCATGCCCCAAGTGAATATCGTGAAAAAGACCGAGGTGCAGACAGGCGGCTTCAGCAAA
GAGTCTATCCTGCCCAAGAGGAACAGCGATAAGCTGATCGCCAGAAAGAAGGACTGGGACCCTAAGAAGT
ACGGCGGCTTCGACAGCCCCACCGTGGCCTATTCTGTGCTGGTGGTGGCCAAAGTGGAAAAGGGCAAGTC
CAAGAAACTGAAGAGTGTGAAAGAGCTGCTGGGGATCACCATCATGGAAAGAAGCAGCTTCGAGAAGAAT
CCCATCGACTTTCTGGAAGCCAAGGGCTACAAAGAAGTGAAAAAGGACCTGATCATCAAGCTGCCTAAGT
ACTCCCTGTTCGAGCTGGAAAACGGCCGGAAGAGAATGCTGGCCTCTGCCGGCGAACTGCAGAAGGGAAA
CGAACTGGCCCTGCCCTCCAAATATGTGAACTTCCTGTACCTGGCCAGCCACTATGAGAAGCTGAAGGGC
TCCCCCGAGGATAATGAGCAGAAACAGCTGTTTGTGGAACAGCACAAGCACTACCTGGACGAGATCATCG
AGCAGATCAGCGAGTTCTCCAAGAGAGTGATCCTGGCCGACGCTAATCTGGACAAAGTGCTGTCCGCCTA
CAACAAGCACCGGGATAAGCCCATCAGAGAGCAGGCCGAGAATATCATCCACCTGTTTACCCTGACCAAT
CTGGGAGCCCCTGCCGCCTTCAAGTACTTTGACACCACCATCGACCGGAAGAGGTACACCAGCACCAAAG
AGGTGCTGGACGCCACCCTGATCCACCAGAGCATCACCGGCCTGTACGAGACACGGATCGACCTGTCTCA
GCTGGGAGGCGACAAAAGGCCGGCGGCCACGAAAAAGGCCGGCCAGGCAAAAAAGAAAAAGGAATTCGGC
AGTGGAGAGGGCAGAGGAAGTCTGCTAACATGCGGTGACGTCGAGGAGAATCCTGGCCCAATGACCGAGT
ACAAGCCCACGGTGCGCCTCGCCACCCGCGACGACGTCCCCAGGGCCGTACGCACCCTCGCCGCCGCGTT
CGCCGACTACCCCGCCACGCGCCACACCGTCGATCCGGACCGCCACATCGAGCGGGTCACCGAGCTGCAA
GAACTCTTCCTCACGCGCGTCGGGCTCGACATCGGCAAGGTGTGGGTCGCGGACGACGGCGCCGCGGTGG
CGGTCTGGACCACGCCGGAGAGCGTCGAAGCGGGGGCGGTGTTCGCCGAGATCGGCCCGCGCATGGCCGA
GTTGAGCGGTTCCCGGCTGGCCGCGCAGCAACAGATGGAAGGCCTCCTGGCGCCGCACCGGCCCAAGGAG
CCCGCGTGGTTCCTGGCCACCGTCGGAGTCTCGCCCGACCACCAGGGCAAGGGTCTGGGCAGCGCCGTCG
TGCTCCCCGGAGTGGAGGCGGCCGAGCGCGCCGGGGTGCCCGCCTTCCTGGAGACCTCCGCGCCCCGCAA
CCTCCCCTTCTACGAGCGGCTCGGCTTCACCGTCACCGCCGACGTCGAGGTGCCCGAAGGACCGCGCACC
TGGTGCATGACCCGCAAGCCCGGTGCCTGAGAATTCTAACTAGAGCTCGCTGATCAGCCTCGACTGTGCC
TTCTAGTTGCCAGCCATCTGTTGTTTGCCCCTCCCCCGTGCCTTCCTTGACCCTGGAAGGTGCCACTCCC
ACTGTCCTTTCCTAATAAAATGAGGAAATTGCATCGCATTGTCTGAGTAGGTGTCATTCTATTCTGGGGG
GTGGGGTGGGGCAGGACAGCAAGGGGGAGGATTGGGAAGAGAATAGCAGGCATGCTGGGGAGCGGCCGCA
GGAACCCCTAGTGATGGAGTTGGCCACTCCCTCTCTGCGCGCTCGCTCGCTCACTGAGGCCGGGCGACCA
AAGGTCGCCCGACGCCCGGGCTTTGCCCGGGCGGCCTCAGTGAGCGAGCGAGCGCGCAGCTGCCTGCAGG
GGCGCCTGATGCGGTATTTTCTCCTTACGCATCTGTGCGGTATTTCACACCGCATA
[95 nt withheld, positions 6637-6731]
T
[46 nt withheld, positions 6733-6778]
C
[141 nt withheld, positions 6780-6920]
CCTTTGACGTTGGAGTCCACGTTCTTT
[37 nt withheld, positions 6948-6984]
ACTCTATCTCGGGCTATTCTTTTGATTTATAAGGGATTTTGCCGATTTCGGTCTATTGGTTAAAAAATGA
GCTGATTTAACAAAAATTTAACGCGAATTTTAACAAAATATTAACGTTTACAATTTTATGGTGCACTCTC
AGTACAATCTGCTCTGATGCCGCATAGTTAAGCCAGCCCCGACACCCGCCAACACCCGCTGACGCGCCCT
GACGGGCTTGTCTGCTCCCGGCATCCGCTTACAGACAAGCTGTGACCGTCTCCGGGAGCTGCATGTGTCA
GAGGTTTTCACCGTCATCACCGAAACGCGCGAGACGAAAGGGCCTCGTGATACGCCTATTTTTATAGGTT
AATGTCATGATAATAATGGTTTCTTAGACGTCAGGTGGCACTTTTCGGGGAAATGTGCGCGGAACCCCTA
TTTGTTTATTTTTCTAAATACATTCAAATATGTATCCGCTCATGAGACAATAACCCTGATAAATGCTTCA
ATAATATTGAAAAAGGAAGAGTATGAGTATTCAACATTTCCGTGTCGCCCTTATTCCCTTTTTTGCGGCA
TTTTGCCTTCCTGTTTTTGCTCACCCAGAAACGCTGGTGAAAGTAAAAGATGCTGAAGATCAGTTGGGTG
CACGAGTGGGTTACATCGAACTGGATCTCAACAGCGGTAAGATCCTTGAGAGTTTTCGCCCCGAAGAACG
TTTTCCAATGATGAGCACTTTTAAAGTTCTGCTATGTGGCGCGGTATTATCCCGTATTGACGCCGGGCAA
GAGCAACTCGGTCGCCGCATACACTATTCTCAGAATGACTTGGTTGAGTACTCACCAGTCACAGAAAAGC
ATCTTACGGATGGCATGACAGTAAGAGAATTATGCAGTGCTGCCATAACCATGAGTGATAACACTGCGGC
CAACTTACTTCTGACAACGATCGGAGGACCGAAGGAGCTAACCGCTTTTTTGCACAACATGGGGGATCAT
GTAACTCGCCTTGATCGTTGGGAACCGGAGCTGAATGAAGCCATACCAAACGACGAGCGTGACACCACGA
TGCCTGTAGCAATGGCAACAACGTTGCGCAAACTATTAACTGGCGAACTACTTACTCTAGCTTCCCGGCA
ACAATTAATAGACTGGATGGAGGCGGATAAAGTTGCAGGACCACTTCTGCGCTCGGCCCTTCCGGCTGGC
TGGTTTATTGCTGATAAATCTGGAGCCGGTGAGCGTGGAAGCCGCGGTATCATTGCAGCACTGGGGCCAG
ATGGTAAGCCCTCCCGTATCGTAGTTATCTACACGACGGGGAGTCAGGCAACTATGGATGAACGAAATAG
ACAGATCGCTGAGATAGGTGCCTCACTGATTAAGCATTGGTAACTGTCAGACCAAGTTTACTCATATATA
CTTTAGATTGATTTAAAACTTCATTTTTAATTTAAAAGGATCTAGGTGAAGATCCTTTTTGATAATCTCA
TGACCAAAATCCCTTAACGTGAGTTTTCGTTCCACTGAGCGTCAGACCCCGTAGAAAAGATCAAAGGATC
TTCTTGAGATCCTTTTTTTCTGCGCGTAATCTGCTGCTTGCAAACAAAAAAACCACCGCTACCAGCGGTG
GTTTGTTTGCCGGATCAAGAGCTACCAACTCTTTTTCCGAAGGTAACTGGCTTCAGCAGAGCGCAGATAC
CAAATACTGTTCTTCTAGTGTAGCCGTAGTTAGGCCACCACTTCAAGAACTCTGTAGCACCGCCTACATA
CCTCGCTCTGCTAATCCTGTTACCAGTGGCTGCTGCCAGTGGCGATAAGTCGTGTCTTACCGGGTTGGAC
TCAAGACGATAGTTACCGGATAAGGCGCAGCGGTCGGGCTGAACGGGGGGTTCGTGCACACAGCCCAGCT
TGGAGCGAACGACCTACACCGAACTGAGATACCTACAGCGTGAGCTATGAGAAAGCGCCACGCTTCCCGA
AGGGAGAAAGGCGGACAGGTATCCGGTAAGCGGCAGGGTCGGAACAGGAGAGCGCACGAGGGAGCTTCCA
GGGGGAAACGCCTGGTATCTTTATAGTCCTGTCGGGTTTCGCCACCTCTGACTTGAGCGTCGATTTTTGT
GATGCTCGTCAGGGGGGCGGAGCCTATGGAAAAACGCCAGCAACGCGGCCTTTTTACGGTTCCTGGCCTT
TTGCTGGCCTTTTGCTCACATGT
Features (pLannotate 1.2.2; 19 found; start..end, strand, type, name):
      1..241     +  promoter       U6 promoter: RNA polymerase III promoter for human U6 snRNA
    271..346     +  misc_RNA       gRNA scaffold: guide RNA scaffold for the Streptococcus pyogenes CRISPR/Cas9 system
    353..396     +  misc_RNA       gRNA scaffold (fragment): guide RNA scaffold for the Streptococcus pyogenes CRISPR/Cas9 system
    443..728     +  enhancer       CMV enhancer: human cytomegalovirus immediate early enhancer; contains an 18-bp deletion relative to the standard CMV enhancer
    730..1007    +  promoter       chicken β-actin promoter: No description available
   1008..1235    +  intron         hybrid intron: hybrid between chicken β-actin (CBA) and minute virus of mice (MMV) introns (Gray et al., 2011)
   1373..2974    +  CDS            Cas9(N): N-terminal portion of Streptococcus pyogenes Cas9 (Zetsche et al., 2015)
   2975..5473    +  CDS            Cas9(C): C-terminal portion of Streptococcus pyogenes Cas9 (Zetsche et al., 2015)
   5474..5521    +  CDS            nucleoplasmin NLS: bipartite nuclear localization signal from nucleoplasmin
   5591..6190    +  CDS            PuroR (fragment): puromycin N-acetyltransferase; pac from Streptomyces; confers resistance to puromycin
   6224..6335    +  polyA_signal   bGH poly(A) signal: bovine growth hormone polyadenylation signal
   6440..6580    +  repeat_region  AAV2 ITR: inverted terminal repeat of adeno-associated virus serotype 2 inverted
   6585..6636    -  misc_feature   bom (fragment): basis of mobility region from pBR322
   6655..7110    +  rep_origin     f1 ori (sequence partly withheld): f1 bacteriophage origin of replication; arrow indicates direction of (+) strand synthesis
   7111..7160    -  misc_feature   bom (fragment): basis of mobility region from pBR322
   7262..7297    -  CDS            rop (fragment): Rop protein, which maintains plasmids at low copy number; rop
   7392..7496    +  promoter       AmpR promoter: bla
   7497..8357    +  CDS            AmpR: β-lactamase; bla; confers resistance to ampicillin, carbenicillin, and related antibiotics
   8528..9116    +  rep_origin     ori: high-copy-number ColE1/pMB1/pBR322/pUC origin of replication
