[The description below was written by a language model from this plasmid's Addgene catalogue record and pLannotate feature annotations shown in this document.]
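Description:
pSpCas9(BB)-2A-Puro-V2.0-sgHsAGO3_AH is an all-in-one mammalian CRISPR/Cas9 expression plasmid carrying a single guide RNA directed against human AGO3 (also known as EIF2C3). The catalogue entry lists the backbone as unknown, although the name and the annotated parts point to the pSpCas9(BB)-2A-Puro V2.0 design. In bacteria it is maintained as a high-copy plasmid through a ColE1/pUC-type origin and selected with ampicillin via the β-lactamase gene. An f1 phage origin is also present, along with short annotated fragments of bom and rop and a single AAV2 ITR downstream of the expression cassette. With only one ITR annotated, nothing in the record suggests the plasmid is meant for AAV packaging.

The plasmid contains two expression units. A human U6 RNA polymerase III promoter drives the sgRNA, with a short unannotated gap before the S. pyogenes gRNA scaffold where the AGO3-targeting spacer would be expected to sit. A second, partial scaffold annotation follows the first. Downstream, a CMV enhancer, chicken β-actin promoter and hybrid intron drive S. pyogenes Cas9, which the annotation splits into contiguous N- and C-terminal portions that together make up one coding sequence, followed by a nucleoplasmin nuclear localization signal. Puromycin N-acetyltransferase comes next and, per the plasmid name, is linked to Cas9 by a 2A peptide that is not separately annotated, so both proteins would come from one transcript ending at the bGH polyadenylation signal. This allows puromycin enrichment of transfected cells. The stated purpose is only mammalian expression of the AGO3 sgRNA, consistent with Cas9-mediated disruption or editing of AGO3 in human cells. The sequence is described as a partial NGS result.
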