Addgene plasmid #148855: pSpCas9(BB)-2A-Puro-V2.0-sgHsAGO3_AH
Purpose: Mammalian Expression of HsAGO3-sgRNA
Depositing lab: Elisa Izaurralde. Depositing organization: Max Planck Institute for Developmental Biology.
Backbone
  Vector backbone: Unknown
  Vector type: Mammalian Expression, CRISPR
Growth in bacteria
  Bacterial resistance: Ampicillin, 100 μg/mL
  Growth temperature: 37°C
  Growth strain: NEB Stable
  Copy number: High Copy
Gene/Insert
  Gene/Insert name: HsAGO3-sgRNA
  Species: S.pyogenes
  Entrez Gene: AGO3 (a.k.a. EIF2C3)
  Cloning method: Unknown
Terms and licenses: Academic/Nonprofit Terms; Industry Terms: Not Available to Industry
Depositor comments: Plasmids from this collection were made available to the research community and donated after the lab closed. Please note that the sequence provided by the depositing laboratory may be theoretical/predicted or based on Sanger sequencing results. There may be discrepancies between sequencing results obtained by Addgene and the depositor sequence. If an Addgene verified sequence is not available, please contact before placing your order to request that our lab fully sequence the plasmid.
How to cite: pSpCas9(BB)-2A-Puro-V2.0-sgHsAGO3_AH was a gift from Elisa Izaurralde (Addgene plasmid # 148855 ; http://n2t.net/addgene:148855 ; RRID:Addgene_148855)
